Addgene plasmid #115971: pLHCX-XBP1 mNeonGreen NLS
Purpose: ER-stress sensor - XBP1 splicing fluorescent reporter with mNeonGreen (retroviral vector backbone)
Depositing lab: David Andrews. Publication: Improved IRE1 and PERK Pathway Sensors for Multiplex Endoplasmic Reticulum Stress Assay Reveal Stress Response to Nuclear Dyes Used for Image Segmentation. Nougarede A, Tesniere C, Ylanko J, Rimokh R, Gillet G, Andrews DW. Assay Drug Dev Technol. 2018 Aug 8. doi: 10.1089/adt.2018.862. PubMed 30088945.
Backbone
  Vector backbone: pLHCX
  Backbone manufacturer: Clontech
  Backbone size w/o insert (bp): 6813
  Total vector size (bp): 7886
  Vector type: Mammalian Expression, Retroviral
  Selectable markers: Hygromycin
Growth in bacteria
  Bacterial resistance: Ampicillin, 100 μg/mL
  Growth temperature: 37°C
  Growth strain: NEB Stable
  Copy number: Low Copy
Gene/Insert
  Gene/Insert name: X-box binding protein 1
  Species: H. sapiens (human), Synthetic
  Insert size (bp): 1073
  Entrez Gene: XBP1 (a.k.a. TREB-5, TREB5, XBP-1, XBP2)
  Promoter: CMV
  Tag / fusion protein: HA tag (N terminal on insert); mNeonGreen (C terminal on insert); c-myc NLS (C terminal on insert)
  Cloning method: Restriction Enzyme; 5′ cloning site HindIII (not destroyed); 3′ cloning site ClaI (not destroyed)
  Sequencing primers: 5′ AGCTCGTTTAGTGAACCGTCAGATC; 3′ ACCTACAGGTGGGGTCTTTCATTCCC
Terms and licenses: Academic/Nonprofit Terms; Industry Terms: Not Available to Industry
Depositor comments: This sensor leads to the expression of a mNeonGreen fusion protein in the nucleus upon induction of ER-stress. ER-stress kinetic through the IRE1/XBP1 pathway can thus be monitored by recording the green fluorescent signal arising in the nucleus. Designed by Adrien Nougarède.
How to cite: pLHCX-XBP1 mNeonGreen NLS was a gift from David Andrews (Addgene plasmid # 115971 ; http://n2t.net/addgene:115971 ; RRID:Addgene_115971)
