[The description below was written by a language model from this plasmid's Addgene catalogue record and pLannotate feature annotations shown in this document.]
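Description:
pLHCX-XBP1 mNeonGreen NLS is a Moloney murine leukemia virus-type retroviral expression vector built on the Clontech pLHCX backbone, designed to deliver a fluorescent reporter of endoplasmic reticulum stress into mammalian cells. It is propagated in E. coli through a ColE1/pBR322-type origin with ampicillin resistance; the catalogue lists it as low copy. The proviral region consists of a 5′ LTR, a packaging signal with a truncated gag segment that aids encapsidation, a hygromycin resistance gene that in this backbone design is expressed from the LTR, an internal CMV enhancer/promoter driving the insert, and a 3′ LTR. Transduced cells can therefore be selected with hygromycin while the reporter is transcribed independently from CMV. The sequenced record is 7,868 nt, slightly shorter than the stated total of 7,886 bp.

The insert, cloned between HindIII and ClaI, is a fragment of human XBP1 carrying an N-terminal HA tag and fused at its C terminus to mNeonGreen and a c-myc nuclear localization signal. The HA tag and NLS are listed in the catalogue but not annotated in the feature table. Sensors of this type generally rely on IRE1: during ER stress, IRE1 removes a short intron from XBP1 mRNA, shifting the reading frame so that the downstream fluorescent protein is translated. The record does not spell out this frame arrangement, but the depositor notes that a nuclear mNeonGreen fusion appears only upon induction of ER stress. Recording the green nuclear signal over time gives the kinetics of IRE1/XBP1 pathway activation. The construct was developed for multiplexed, image-based ER stress assays alongside sensors of other pathways such as PERK.
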