Features (pLannotate 1.2.2; 18 found; start..end, strand, type, name):
    105..484     +  enhancer       CMV enhancer: human cytomegalovirus immediate early enhancer
    485..688     +  promoter       CMV promoter: human cytomegalovirus (CMV) immediate early promoter
    830..1075    +  CDS            XBP1 (fragment): XBP1_HUMAN - Also known as TREB5 From Homo sapiens (Human).
   1087..1791    +  CDS            mNeonGreen: mNeonGreen is a basic (constitutively fluorescent) green/yellow fluorescent protein published in 2013, derived from Branchiostoma lanceolatum. It is reported to be a very rapidly-maturing monomer with moderate acid sensitivity.
   1894..2487    +  LTR            LTR: long terminal repeat from Moloney murine leukemia virus
   2556..2596    +  CDS            rop (fragment): Rop protein, which maintains plasmids at low copy number; rop
   2698..2838    +  misc_feature   bom: basis of mobility region from pBR322
   3024..3612    -  rep_origin     ori: high-copy-number ColE1/pMB1/pBR322/pUC origin of replication
   3783..4643    -  CDS            AmpR: β-lactamase; bla; confers resistance to ampicillin, carbenicillin, and related antibiotics
   4644..4748    -  promoter       AmpR promoter: bla
   4995..5102    +  LTR            3' LTR (ΔU3) (fragment): self-inactivating 3' long terminal repeat (LTR) from Moloney murine leukemia virus
   5119..5176    +  LTR            LTR (fragment): long terminal repeat from Moloney murine leukemia virus
   5190..5253    +  LTR            LTR (fragment): long terminal repeat from Moloney murine leukemia virus
   5406..5581    +  LTR            5' LTR (truncated): truncated long terminal repeat from Moloney murine sarcoma virus
   5703..5977    +  misc_feature   MESV Ψ (fragment): packaging signal of murine embryonic stem cell virus
   6044..6460    +  CDS            gag (truncated): truncated Moloney murine leukemia virus (MMLV) gag gene lacking the start codon
   6515..7535    +  CDS            HygR (fragment): aminoglycoside phosphotransferase from E. coli; aph(4)-Ia; confers resistance to hygromycin
   7553..7831    +  CDS            yokD (fragment): YOKD_BACSU - Experimental evidence at protein level: Swiss-Prot protein existence level 1. May contribute to antibiotic resistance. From Bacillus subtilis (strain 168).
>Addgene plasmid #115971 | pLHCX-XBP1 mNeonGreen NLS | addgene full sequence | sequence record 251151 | Addgene NGS Result
TTATATAGCATAAATCAATATTGGCTATTGGCCATTGCATACGTTGTATCCATATCATAATATGTACATT
TATATTGGCTCATGTCCAACATTACCGCCATGTTGACATTGATTATTGACTAGTTATTAATAGTAATCAA
TTACGGGGTCATTAGTTCATAGCCCATATATGGAGTTCCGCGTTACATAACTTACGGTAAATGGCCCGCC
TGGCTGACCGCCCAACGACCCCCGCCCATTGACGTCAATAATGACGTATGTTCCCATAGTAACGCCAATA
GGGACTTTCCATTGACGTCAATGGGTGGAGTATTTACGGTAAACTGCCCACTTGGCAGTACATCAAGTGT
ATCATATGCCAAGTACGCCCCCTATTGACGTCAATGACGGTAAATGGCCCGCCTGGCATTATGCCCAGTA
CATGACCTTATGGGACTTTCCTACTTGGCAGTACATCTACGTATTAGTCATCGCTATTACCATGGTGATG
CGGTTTTGGCAGTACATCAATGGGCGTGGATAGCGGTTTGACTCACGGGGATTTCCAAGTCTCCACCCCA
TTGACGTCAATGGGAGTTTGTTTTGGCACCAAAATCAACGGGACTTTCCAAAATGTCGTAACAACTCCGC
CCCATTGACGCAAATGGGCGGTAGGCGTGTACGGTGGGAGGTCTATATAAGCAGAGCTCGTTTAGTGAAC
CGTCAGATCGCCTGGAGACGCCATCCACGCTGTTTTGACCTCCATAGAAGACACCGGGACCGATCCAGCC
TCCGCGGCCCCAAGCTTGAATTCACCATGTACCCCTACGACGTGCCCGACTACGCCGGCCTTGTAGTTGA
GAACCAGGAGTTAAGACAGCGCTTGGGGATGGATGCCCTGGTTGCTGAAGAGGAGGCGGAAGCCAAGGGG
AATGAAGTGAGGCCAGTGGCCGGGTCTGCTGAGTCCGCAGCACTCAGACTACGTGCACCTCTGCAGCAGG
TGCAGGCCCAGTTGTCACCCCTCCAGAACATCTCCCCTTGGATTCTGGCGGTATTGACTCTTCAGATTCA
GAGTCTGATATCCTGTTGGGCATTCTAATAGGATCCGTGAGCAAGGGCGAGGAGGATAACATGGCCTCTC
TCCCAGCGACACATGAGTTACACATCTTTGGCTCCATCAACGGTGTGGACTTTGACATGGTGGGTCAGGG
CACCGGCAATCCAAATGATGGTTATGAGGAGTTAAACCTGAAGTCCACCAAGGGTGACCTCCAGTTCTCC
CCCTGGATTCTGGTCCCTCATATCGGGTATGGCTTCCATCAGTACCTGCCCTACCCTGACGGGATGTCGC
CTTTCCAGGCCGCCATGGTAGATGGCTCCGGATACCAAGTCCATCGCACAATGCAGTTTGAAGATGGTGC
CTCCCTTACTGTTAACTACCGCTACACCTACGAGGGAAGCCACATCAAAGGAGAGGCCCAGGTGAAGGGG
ACTGGTTTCCCTGCTGACGGTCCTGTGATGACCAACTCGCTGACCGCTGCGGACTGGTGCAGGTCGAAGA
AGACTTACCCCAACGACAAAACCATCATCAGTACCTTTAAGTGGAGTTACACCACTGGAAATGGCAAGCG
CTACCGGAGCACTGCGCGGACCACCTACACCTTTGCCAAGCCAATGGCGGCTAACTATCTGAAGAACCAG
CCGATGTACGTGTTCCGTAAGACGGAGCTCAAGCACTCCAAGACCGAGCTCAACTTCAAGGAGTGGCAAA
AGGCCTTTACCGATGTGATGGGCATGGACGAGCTGTACAAGGTCGACGGTGGATCAGGGGGACCCGCCGC
CAAGCGCGTGAAGCTGGACTAATCTAGAATCGATAAAATAAAAGATTTTATTTAGTCTCCAGAAAAAGGG
GGGAATGAAAGACCCCACCTGTAGGTTTGGCAAGCTAGCTTAAGTAACGCCATTTTGCAAGGCATGGAAA
AATACATAACTGAGAATAGAGAAGTTCAGATCAAGGTCAGGAACAGATGGAACAGCTGAATATGGGCCAA
ACAGGATATCTGTGGTAAGCAGTTCCTGCCCCGGCTCAGGGCCAAGAACAGATGGAACAGCTGAATATGG
GCCAAACAGGATATCTGTGGTAAGCAGTTCCTGCCCCGGCTCAGGGCCAAGAACAGATGGTCCCCAGATG
CGGTCCAGCCCTCAGCAGTTTCTAGAGAACCATCAGATGTTTCCAGGGTGCCCCAAGGACCTGAAATGAC
CCTGTGCCTTATTTGAACTAACCAATCAGTTCGCTTCTCGCTTCTGTTCGCGCGCTTCTGCTCCCCGAGC
TCAATAAAAGAGCCCACAACCCCTCACTCGGGGCGCCAGTCCTCCGATTGACTGAGTCGCCCGGGTACCC
GTGTATCCAATAAACCCTCTTGCAGTTGCATCCGACTTGTGGTCTCGCTGTTCCTTGGGAGGGTCTCCTC
TGAGTGATTGACTACCCGTCAGCGGGGGTCTTTCATTTGGGGGCTCGTCCGGGATCGGGAGACCCCTGCC
CAGGGACCACCGACCCACCACCGGGAGGTAAGCTGGCTGCCTCGCGCGTTTCGGTGATGACGGTGAAAAC
CTCTGACACATGCAGCTCCCGGAGACGGTCACAGCTTGTCTGTAAGCGGATGCCGGGAGCAGACAAGCCC
GTCAGGGCGCGTCAGCGGGTGTTGGCGGGTGTCGGGGCGCAGCCATGACCCAGTCACGTAGCGATAGCGG
AGTGTATACTGGCTTAACTATGCGGCATCAGAGCAGATTGTACTGAGAGTGCACCATATGCGGTGTGAAA
TACCGCACAGATGCGTAAGGAGAAAATACCGCATCAGGCGCTCTTCCGCTTCCTCGCTCACTGACTCGCT
GCGCTCGGTCGTTCGGCTGCGGCGAGCGGTATCAGCTCACTCAAAGGCGGTAATACGGTTATCCACAGAA
TCAGGGGATAACGCAGGAAAGAACATGTGAGCAAAAGGCCAGCAAAAGGCCAGGAACCGTAAAAAGGCCG
CGTTGCTGGCGTTTTTCCATAGGCTCCGCCCCCCTGACGAGCATCACAAAAATCGACGCTCAAGTCAGAG
GTGGCGAAACCCGACAGGACTATAAAGATACCAGGCGTTTCCCCCTGGAAGCTCCCTCGTGCGCTCTCCT
GTTCCGACCCTGCCGCTTACCGGATACCTGTCCGCCTTTCTCCCTTCGGGAAGCGTGGCGCTTTCTCATA
GCTCACGCTGTAGGTATCTCAGTTCGGTGTAGGTCGTTCGCTCCAAGCTGGGCTGTGTGCACGAACCCCC
CGTTCAGCCCGACCGCTGCGCCTTATCCGGTAACTATCGTCTTGAGTCCAACCCGGTAAGACACGACTTA
TCGCCACTGGCAGCAGCCACTGGTAACAGGATTAGCAGAGCGAGGTATGTAGGCGGTGCTACAGAGTTCT
TGAAGTGGTGGCCTAACTACGGCTACACTAGAAGGACAGTATTTGGTATCTGCGCTCTGCTGAAGCCAGT
TACCTTCGGAAAAAGAGTTGGTAGCTCTTGATCCGGCAAACAAACCACCGCTGGTAGCGGTGGTTTTTTT
GTTTGCAAGCAGCAGATTACGCGCAGAAAAAAAGGATCTCAAGAAGATCCTTTGATCTTTTCTACGGGGT
CTGACGCTCAGTGGAACGAAAACTCACGTTAAGGGATTTTGGTCATGAGATTATCAAAAAGGATCTTCAC
CTAGATCCTTTTAAATTAAAAATGAAGTTTTAAATCAATCTAAAGTATATATGAGTAAACTTGGTCTGAC
AGTTACCAATGCTTAATCAGTGAGGCACCTATCTCAGCGATCTGTCTATTTCGTTCATCCATAGTTGCCT
GACTCCCCGTCGTGTAGATAACTACGATACGGGAGGGCTTACCATCTGGCCCCAGTGCTGCAATGATACC
GCGAGACCCACGCTCACCGGCTCCAGATTTATCAGCAATAAACCAGCCAGCCGGAAGGGCCGAGCGCAGA
AGTGGTCCTGCAACTTTATCCGCCTCCATCCAGTCTATTAATTGTTGCCGGGAAGCTAGAGTAAGTAGTT
CGCCAGTTAATAGTTTGCGCAACGTTGTTGCCATTGCTGCAGGCATCGTGGTGTCACGCTCGTCGTTTGG
TATGGCTTCATTCAGCTCCGGTTCCCAACGATCAAGGCGAGTTACATGATCCCCCATGTTGTGCAAAAAA
GCGGTTAGCTCCTTCGGTCCTCCGATCGTTGTCAGAAGTAAGTTGGCCGCAGTGTTATCACTCATGGTTA
TGGCAGCACTGCATAATTCTCTTACTGTCATGCCATCCGTAAGATGCTTTTCTGTGACTGGTGAGTACTC
AACCAAGTCATTCTGAGAATAGTGTATGCGGCGACCGAGTTGCTCTTGCCCGGCGTCAACACGGGATAAT
ACCGCGCCACATAGCAGAACTTTAAAAGTGCTCATCATTGGAAAACGTTCTTCGGGGCGAAAACTCTCAA
GGATCTTACCGCTGTTGAGATCCAGTTCGATGTAACCCACTCGTGCACCCAACTGATCTTCAGCATCTTT
TACTTTCACCAGCGTTTCTGGGTGAGCAAAAACAGGAAGGCAAAATGCCGCAAAAAAGGGAATAAGGGCG
ACACGGAAATGTTGAATACTCATACTCTTCCTTTTTCAATATTATTGAAGCATTTATCAGGGTTATTGTC
TCATGAGCGGATACATATTTGAATGTATTTAGAAAAATAAACAAATAGGGGTTCCGCGCACATTTCCCCG
AAAAGTGCCACCTGACGTCTAAGAAACCATTATTATCATGACATTAACCTATAAAAATAGGCGTATCACG
AGGCCCTTTCGTCTTCAAGAATTCATACCAGATCACCGAAAACTGTCCTCCAAATGTGTCCCCCTCACAC
TCCCAAATTCGCGGGCTTCTGCCTCTTAGACCACTCTACCCTATTCCCCACACTCACCGGAGCCAAAGCC
GCGGCCCTTCCGTTTCTTTGCTTTTGAAAGACCCCACCCGTAGGTGGCAAGCTAGCTTAAGTAACGCCAC
TTTGCAAGGCATGGAAAAATACATAACTGAGAATAGAAAAGTTCAGATCAAGGTCAGGAACAAAGAAACA
GCTGAATACCAAACAGGATATCTGTGGTAAGCGGTTCCTGCCCCGGCTCAGGGCCAAGAACAGATGAGAC
AGCTGAGTGATGGGCCAAACAGGATATCTGTGGTAAGCAGTTCCTGCCCCGGCTCGGGGCCAAGAACAGA
TGGTCCCCAGATGCGGTCCAGCCCTCAGCAGTTTCTAGTGAATCATCAGATGTTTCCAGGGTGCCCCAAG
GACCTGAAAATGACCCTGTACCTTATTTGAACTAACCAATCAGTTCGCTTCTCGCTTCTGTTCGCGCGCT
TCCGCTCTCCGAGCTCAATAAAAGAGCCCACAACCCCTCACTCGGCGCGCCAGTCTTCCGATAGACTGCG
TCGCCCGGGTACCCGTATTCCCAATAAAGCCTCTTGCTGTTTGCATCCGAATCGTGGTCTCGCTGTTCCT
TGGGAGGGTCTCCTCTGAGTGATTGACTACCCACGACGGGGGTCTTTCATTTGGGGGCTCGTCCGGGATT
TGGAGACCCCTGCCCAGGGACCACCGACCCACCACCGGGAGGTAAGCTGGCCAGCAACTTATCTGTGTCT
GTCCGATTGTCTAGTGTCTATGTTTGATGTTATGCGCCTGCGTCTGTACTAGTTAGCTAACTAGCTCTGT
ATCTGGCGGACCCGTGGTGGAACTGACGAGTTCTGAACACCCGGCCGCAACCCTGGGAGACGTCCCAGGG
ACTTTGGGGGCCGTTTTTGTGGCCCGACCTGAGGAAGGGAGTCGATGTGGAATCCGACCCCGTCAGGATA
TGTGGTTCTGGTAGGAGACGAGAACCTAAAACAGTTCCCGCCTCCGTCTGAATTTTTGCTTTCGGTTTGG
AACCGAAGCCGCGCGTCTTGTCTGCTGCAGCGCTGCAGCATCGTTCTGTGTTGTCTCTGTCTGACTGTGT
TTCTGTATTTGTCTGAAAATTAGGGCCAGACTGTTACCACTCCCTTAAGTTTGACCTTAGGTCACTGGAA
AGATGTCGAGCGGATCGCTCACAACCAGTCGGTAGATGTCAAGAAGAGACGTTGGGTTACCTTCTGCTCT
GCAGAATGGCCAACCTTTAACGTCGGATGGCCGCGAGACGGCACCTTTAACCGAGACCTCATCACCCAGG
TTAAGATCAAGGTCTTTTCACCTGGCCCGCATGGACACCCAGACCAGGTCCCCTACATCGTGACCTGGGA
AGCCTTGGCTTTTGACCCCCCTCCCTGGGTCAAGCCCTTTGTACACCCTAAGCCTCCGCCTCCTCTTCCT
CCATCCGCCCCGTCTCTCCCCCTTGAACCTCCTCGTTCGACCCCGCCTCGATCCTCCCTTTATCCAGCCC
TCACTCCTTCTCTAGGCGCCGGAATTCCGATCTGATAGCTTGCCACAACCCGTACCAAAGATGGATAGAT
CCGGAAAGCCTGAACTCACCGCGACGTCTGTCGAGAAGTTTCTGATCGAAAAGTTCGACAGCGTCTCCGA
CCTGATGCAGCTCTCGGAGGGCGAAGAATCTCGTGCTTTCAGCTTCGATGTAGGAGGGCGTGGATATGTC
CTGCGGGTAAATAGCTGCGCCGATGGTTTCTACAAAGATCGTTATGTTTATCGGCACTTTGCATCGGCCG
CGCTCCCGATTCCGGAAGTGCTTGACATTGGGGAATTCAGCGAGAGCCTGACCTATTGCATCTCCCGCCG
TGCACAGGGTGTCACGTTGCAAGACCTGCCTGAAACCGAACTGCCCGCTGTTCTGCAGCCGGTCGCGGAG
GCCATGGATGCGATCGCTGCGGCCGATCTTAGCCAGACGAGCGGGTTCGGCCCATTCGGACCGCAAGGAA
TCGGTCAATACACTACATGGCGTGATTTCATATGCGCGATTGCTGATCCCCATGTGTATCACTGGCAAAC
TGTGATGGACGACACCGTCAGTGCGTCCGTCGCGCAGGCTCTCGATGAGCTGATGCTTTGGGCCGAGGAC
TGCCCCGAAGTCCGGCACCTCGTGCACGCGGATTTCGGCTCCAACAATGTCCTGACGGACAATGGCCGCA
TAACAGCGGTCATTGACTGGAGCGAGGCGATGTTCGGGGATTCCCAATACGAGGTCGCCAACATCTTCTT
CTGGAGGCCGTGGTTGGCTTGTATGGAGCAGCAGACGCGCTACTTCGAGCGGAGGCATCCGGAGCTTGCA
GGATCGCCGCGGCTCCGGGCGTATATGCTCCGCATTGGTCTTGACCAACTCTATCAGAGCTTGGTTGACG
GCAATTTCGATGATGCAGCTTGGGCGCAGGGTCGATGCGACGCAATCGTCCGATCCGGAGCCGGGACTGT
CGGGCGTACACAAATCGCCCGCAGAAGCGCGGCCGTCTGGACCGATGGCTGTGTAGAAGTACTCGCCGAT
AGTGGAAACCGACGCCCCAGCACTCGTCCGAGGGCAAAGGAATAGAGTAGATGCCGACCGAACAAGAGCT
GATTTCGAGAACGCCTCAGCCAGCAACTCGCGCGAGCCTAGCAAGGCAAATGCGAGAGAACGGCCTTACG
CTTGGTGGCACAGTTCTCGTCCACAGTTCGCTAAGCTCGCTCGGCTGGGTCGCGGGAGGGCCGGTCGCAG
TGATTCAGGCCCTTCTGGATTGTGTTGGTCCCCAGGGCACGATTGTCATGCCCACGCACTCGGGTGATCT
GACTGATCCCGCAGATTGGAGATCGCCGCCCGTGCCTGCCGATTGGGTGCAGATCTCTAGAGCTCGCTGA
TCCGGCCATTAGCCATATTATTCATTGG
