>Addgene plasmid #115971 | pLHCX-XBP1 mNeonGreen NLS | depositor partial sequence | sequence record 218938 | Insert with restriction sites
AAGCTTGAATTCACCATGTACCCCTACGACGTGCCCGACTACGCCGGCCTTGTAGTTGAGAACCAGGAGT
TAAGACAGCGCTTGGGGATGGATGCCCTGGTTGCTGAAGAGGAGGCGGAAGCCAAGGGGAATGAAGTGAG
GCCAGTGGCCGGGTCTGCTGAGTCCGCAGCACTCAGACTACGTGCACCTCTGCAGCAGGTGCAGGCCCAG
TTGTCACCCCTCCAGAACATCTCCCCTTGGATTCTGGCGGTATTGACTCTTCAGATTCAGAGTCTGATAT
CCTGTTGGGCATTCTAATAGGATCCGTGAGCAAGGGCGAGGAGGATAACATGGCCTCTCTCCCAGCGACA
CATGAGTTACACATCTTTGGCTCCATCAACGGTGTGGACTTTGACATGGTGGGTCAGGGCACCGGCAATC
CAAATGATGGTTATGAGGAGTTAAACCTGAAGTCCACCAAGGGTGACCTCCAGTTCTCCCCCTGGATTCT
GGTCCCTCATATCGGGTATGGCTTCCATCAGTACCTGCCCTACCCTGACGGGATGTCGCCTTTCCAGGCC
GCCATGGTAGATGGCTCCGGATACCAAGTCCATCGCACAATGCAGTTTGAAGATGGTGCCTCCCTTACTG
TTAACTACCGCTACACCTACGAGGGAAGCCACATCAAAGGAGAGGCCCAGGTGAAGGGGACTGGTTTCCC
TGCTGACGGTCCTGTGATGACCAACTCGCTGACCGCTGCGGACTGGTGCAGGTCGAAGAAGACTTACCCC
AACGACAAAACCATCATCAGTACCTTTAAGTGGAGTTACACCACTGGAAATGGCAAGCGCTACCGGAGCA
CTGCGCGGACCACCTACACCTTTGCCAAGCCAATGGCGGCTAACTATCTGAAGAACCAGCCGATGTACGT
GTTCCGTAAGACGGAGCTCAAGCACTCCAAGACCGAGCTCAACTTCAAGGAGTGGCAAAAGGCCTTTACC
GATGTGATGGGCATGGACGAGCTGTACAAGGTCGACGGTGGATCAGGGGGACCCGCCGCCAAGCGCGTGA
AGCTGGACTAATCTAGAATCGAT
